>Addgene plasmid #215837 | pcDNA3.1-hACE2-LgBiT | addgene full sequence | sequence record 426315 | Addgene NGS Result
GACATTGATTATTGACTAGTTATTAATAGTAATCAATTACGGGGTCATTAGTTCATAGCCCATATATGGA
GTTCCGCGTTACATAACTTACGGTAAATGGCCCGCCTGGCTGACCGCCCAACGACCCCCGCCCATTGACG
TCAATAATGACGTATGTTCCCATAGTAACGCCAATAGGGACTTTCCATTGACGTCAATGGGTGGAGTATT
TACGGTAAACTGCCCACTTGGCAGTACATCAAGTGTATCATATGCCAAGTACGCCCCCTATTGACGTCAA
TGACGGTAAATGGCCCGCCTGGCATTATGCCCAGTACATGACCTTATGGGACTTTCCTACTTGGCAGTAC
ATCTACGTATTAGTCATCGCTATTACCATGGTGATGCGGTTTTGGCAGTACATCAATGGGCGTGGATAGC
GGTTTGACTCACGGGGATTTCCAAGTCTCCACCCCATTGACGTCAATGGGAGTTTGTTTTGGCACCAAAA
TCAACGGGACTTTCCAAAATGTCGTAACAACTCCGCCCCATTGACGCAAATGGGCGGTAGGCGTGTACGG
TGGGAGGTCTATATAAGCAGAGCTCTCTGGCTAACTAGAGAACCCACTGCTTACTGGCTTATCGAAATTA
ATACGACTCACTATAGGGAGACCCAAGCTGGCTAGCGTTTAAACGGGCCCTCTAGACCATGTCAAGCTCT
TCCTGGCTCCTTCTCAGCCTTGTTGCTGTAACTGCTGCTCAGTCCACCATTGAGGAACAGGCCAAGACAT
TTTTGGACAAGTTTAACCACGAAGCCGAAGACCTGTTCTATCAAAGTTCACTTGCTTCTTGGAATTATAA
CACCAATATTACTGAAGAGAATGTCCAAAACATGAATAATGCTGGGGACAAATGGTCTGCCTTTTTAAAG
GAACAGTCCACACTTGCCCAAATGTATCCACTACAAGAAATTCAGAATCTCACAGTCAAGCTTCAGCTGC
AGGCTCTTCAGCAAAATGGGTCTTCAGTGCTCTCAGAAGACAAGAGCAAACGGTTGAACACAATTCTAAA
TACAATGAGCACCATCTACAGTACTGGAAAAGTTTGTAACCCAGATAATCCACAAGAATGCTTATTACTT
GAACCAGGTTTGAATGAAATAATGGCAAACAGTTTAGACTACAATGAGAGGCTCTGGGCTTGGGAAAGCT
GGAGATCTGAGGTCGGCAAGCAGCTGAGGCCATTATATGAAGAGTATGTGGTCTTGAAAAATGAGATGGC
AAGAGCAAATCATTATGAGGACTATGGGGATTATTGGAGAGGAGACTATGAAGTAAATGGGGTAGATGGC
TATGACTACAGCCGCGGCCAGTTGATTGAAGATGTGGAACATACCTTTGAAGAGATTAAACCATTATATG
AACATCTTCATGCCTATGTGAGGGCAAAGTTGATGAATGCCTATCCTTCCTATATCAGTCCAATTGGATG
CCTCCCTGCTCATTTGCTTGGTGATATGTGGGGTAGATTTTGGACAAATCTGTACTCTTTGACAGTTCCC
TTTGGACAGAAACCAAACATAGATGTTACTGATGCAATGGTGGACCAGGCCTGGGATGCACAGAGAATAT
TCAAGGAGGCCGAGAAGTTCTTTGTATCTGTTGGTCTTCCTAATATGACTCAAGGATTCTGGGAAAATTC
CATGCTAACGGACCCAGGAAATGTTCAGAAAGCAGTCTGCCATCCCACAGCTTGGGACCTGGGGAAGGGC
GACTTCAGGATCCTTATGTGCACAAAGGTGACAATGGACGACTTCCTGACAGCTCATCATGAGATGGGGC
ATATCCAGTATGATATGGCATATGCTGCACAACCTTTTCTGCTAAGAAATGGAGCTAATGAAGGATTCCA
TGAAGCTGTTGGGGAAATCATGTCACTTTCTGCAGCCACACCTAAGCATTTAAAATCCATTGGTCTTCTG
TCACCCGATTTTCAAGAAGACAATGAAACAGAAATAAACTTCCTGCTCAAACAAGCACTCACGATTGTTG
GGACTCTGCCATTTACTTACATGTTAGAGAAGTGGAGGTGGATGGTCTTTAAAGGGGAAATTCCCAAAGA
CCAGTGGATGAAAAAGTGGTGGGAGATGAAGCGAGAGATAGTTGGGGTGGTGGAACCTGTGCCCCATGAT
GAAACATACTGTGACCCCGCATCTCTGTTCCATGTTTCTAATGATTACTCATTCATTCGATATTACACAA
GGACCCTTTACCAATTCCAGTTTCAAGAAGCACTTTGTCAAGCAGCTAAACATGAAGGCCCTCTGCACAA
ATGTGACATCTCAAACTCTACAGAAGCTGGACAGAAACTGTTCAATATGCTGAGGCTTGGAAAATCAGAA
CCCTGGACCCTAGCATTGGAAAATGTTGTAGGAGCAAAGAACATGAATGTAAGGCCACTGCTCAACTACT
TTGAGCCCTTATTTACCTGGCTGAAAGACCAGAACAAGAATTCTTTTGTGGGATGGAGTACCGACTGGAG
TCCATATGCAGACCAAAGCATCAAAGTGAGGATAAGCCTAAAATCAGCTCTTGGAGATAAAGCATATGAA
TGGAACGACAATGAAATGTACCTGTTCCGATCATCTGTTGCATATGCTATGAGGCAGTACTTTTTAAAAG
TAAAAAATCAGATGATTCTTTTTGGGGAGGAGGATGTGCGAGTGGCTAATTTGAAACCAAGAATCTCCTT
TAATTTCTTTGTCACTGCACCTAAAAATGTGTCTGATATCATTCCTAGAACTGAAGTTGAAAAGGCCATC
AGGATGTCCCGGAGCCGTATCAATGATGCTTTCCGTCTGAATGACAACAGCCTAGAGTTTCTGGGGATAC
AGCCAACACTTGGACCTCCTAACCAGCCCCCTGTTTCCATATGGCTGATTGTTTTTGGAGTTGTGATGGG
AGTGATAGTGGTTGGCATTGTCATCCTGATCTTCACTGGGATCAGAGATCGGAAGAAGAAAAATAAAGCA
AGAAGTGGAGAAAATCCTTATGCCTCCATCGATATTAGCAAAGGAGAAAATAATCCAGGATTCCAAAACA
CTGATGATGTTCAGACCTCCTTTGTCTTCACACTCGAAGATTTCGTTGGGGACTGGGAACAGACAGCCGC
CTACAACCTGGACCAAGTCCTTGAACAGGGAGGTGTGTCCAGTTTGCTGCAGAATCTCGCCGTGTCCGTA
ACTCCGATCCAAAGGATTGTCCGGAGCGGTGAAAATGCCCTGAAGATCGACATCCATGTCATCATCCCGT
ATGAAGGTCTGAGCGCCGACCAAATGGCCCAGATCGAAGAGGTGTTTAAGGTGGTGTACCCTGTGGATGA
TCATCACTTTAAGGTGATCCTGCCCTATGGCACACTGGTAATCGACGGGGTTACGCCGAACATGCTGAAC
TATTTCGGACGGCCGTATGAAGGCATCGCCGTGTTCGACGGCAAAAAGATCACTGTAACAGGGACCCTGT
GGAACGGCAACAAAATTATCGACGAGCGCCTGATCACCCCCGACGGCTCCATGCTGTTCCGAGTAACCAT
CAACAGTTAAGCTTGGATCCGCGTTAAGTTTAAACCGCTGATCAGCCTCGACTGTGCCTTCTAGTTGCCA
GCCATCTGTTGTTTGCCCCTCCCCCGTGCCTTCCTTGACCCTGGAAGGTGCCACTCCCACTGTCCTTTCC
TAATAAAATGAGGAAATTGCATCGCATTGTCTGAGTAGGTGTCATTCTATTCTGGGGGGTGGGGTGGGGC
AGGACAGCAAGGGGGAGGATTGGGAAGACAATAGCAGGCATGCTGGGGATGCGGTGGGCTCTATGGCTTC
TGAGGCGGAAAGAACCAGCTGGGGCTCTAGGGGGTATCCCC
[124 nt withheld, positions 3892-4015]
C
[91 nt withheld, positions 4017-4107]
A
[49 nt withheld, positions 4109-4157]
CCTTTGACGTTGGAGTCCACGTTCTTT
[37 nt withheld, positions 4185-4221]
ACCCTATCTCGGTCTATTCTTTTGATTTATAAGGGATTTTGCCGATTTCGGCCTATTGGTTAAAAAATGA
GCTGATTTAACAAAAATTTAACGCGAATTAATTCTGTGGAATGTGTGTCAGTTAGGGTGTGGAAAGTCCC
CAGGCTCCCCAGCAGGCAGAAGTATGCAAAGCATGCATCTCAATTAGTCAGCAACCAGGTGTGGAAAGTC
CCCAGGCTCCCCAGCAGGCAGAAGTATGCAAAGCATGCATCTCAATTAGTCAGCAACCATAGTCCCGCCC
CTAACTCCGCCCATCCCGCCCCTAACTCCGCCCAGTTCCGCCCATTCTCCGCCCCATGGCTGACTAATTT
TTTTTATTTATGCAGAGGCCGAGGCCGCCTCTGCCTCTGAGCTATTCCAGAAGTAGTGAGGAGGCTTTTT
TGGAGGCCTAGGCTTTTGCAAAAAGCTCCCGGGAGCTTGTATATCCATTTTCGGATCTGATCAAGAGACA
GGATGAGGATCGTTTCGCATGATTGAACAAGATGGATTGCACGCAGGTTCTCCGGCCGCTTGGGTGGAGA
GGCTATTCGGCTATGACTGGGCAACAGACAATCGGCTGCTCTGATGCCGCCGTGTTCCGGCTGTCAGCGC
AGGGGCGCCCGGTTCTTTTTGTCAAGACCGACCTGTCCGGTGCCCTGAATGAACTGCAGGACGAGGCAGC
GCGGCTATCGTGGCTGGCCACGACGGGCGTTCCTTGCGCAGCTGTGCTCGACGTTGTCACTGAAGCGGGA
AGGGACTGGCTGCTATTGGGCGAAGTGCCGGGGCAGGATCTCCTGTCATCTCACCTTGCTCCTGCCGAGA
AAGTATCCATCATGGCTGATGCAATGCGGCGGCTGCATACGCTTGATCCGGCTACCTGCCCATTCGACCA
CCAAGCGAAACATCGCATCGAGCGAGCACGTACTCGGATGGAAGCCGGTCTTGTCGATCAGGATGATCTG
GACGAAGAGCATCAGGGGCTCGCGCCAGCCGAACTGTTCGCCAGGCTCAAGGCGCGCATGCCCGACGGCG
AGGATCTCGTCGTGACCCATGGCGATGCCTGCTTGCCGAATATCATGGTGGAAAATGGCCGCTTTTCTGG
ATTCATCGACTGTGGCCGGCTGGGTGTGGCGGACCGCTATCAGGACATAGCGTTGGCTACCCGTGATATT
GCTGAAGAGCTTGGCGGCGAATGGGCTGACCGCTTCCTCGTGCTTTACGGTATCGCCGCTCCCGATTCGC
AGCGCATCGCCTTCTATCGCCTTCTTGACGAGTTCTTCTGAGCGGGACTCTGGGGTTCGAAATGACCGAC
CAAGCGACGCCCAACCTGCCATCACGAGATTTCGATTCCACCGCCGCCTTCTATGAAAGGTTGGGCTTCG
GAATCGTTTTCCGGGACGCCGGCTGGATGATCCTCCAGCGCGGGGATCTCATGCTGGAGTTCTTCGCCCA
CCCCAACTTGTTTATTGCAGCTTATAATGGTTACAAATAAAGCAATAGCATCACAAATTTCACAAATAAA
GCATTTTTTTCACTGCATTCTAGTTGTGGTTTGTCCAAACTCATCAATGTATCTTATCATGTCTGTATAC
CGTCGACCTCTAGCTAGAGCTTGGCGTAATCATGGTCATAGCTGTTTCCTGTGTGAAATTGTTATCCGCT
CACAATTCCACACAACATACGAGCCGGAAGCATAAAGTGTAAAGCCTGGGGTGCCTAATGAGTGAGCTAA
CTCACATTAATTGCGTTGCGCTCACTGCCCGCTTTCCAGTCGGGAAACCTGTCGTGCCAGCTGCATTAAT
GAATCGGCCAACGCGCGGGGAGAGGCGGTTTGCGTATTGGGCGCTCTTCCGCTTCCTCGCTCACTGACTC
GCTGCGCTCGGTCGTTCGGCTGCGGCGAGCGGTATCAGCTCACTCAAAGGCGGTAATACGGTTATCCACA
GAATCAGGGGATAACGCAGGAAAGAACATGTGAGCAAAAGGCCAGCAAAAGGCCAGGAACCGTAAAAAGG
CCGCGTTGCTGGCGTTTTTCCATAGGCTCCGCCCCCCTGACGAGCATCACAAAAATCGACGCTCAAGTCA
GAGGTGGCGAAACCCGACAGGACTATAAAGATACCAGGCGTTTCCCCCTGGAAGCTCCCTCGTGCGCTCT
CCTGTTCCGACCCTGCCGCTTACCGGATACCTGTCCGCCTTTCTCCCTTCGGGAAGCGTGGCGCTTTCTC
ATAGCTCACGCTGTAGGTATCTCAGTTCGGTGTAGGTCGTTCGCTCCAAGCTGGGCTGTGTGCACGAACC
CCCCGTTCAGCCCGACCGCTGCGCCTTATCCGGTAACTATCGTCTTGAGTCCAACCCGGTAAGACACGAC
TTATCGCCACTGGCAGCAGCCACTGGTAACAGGATTAGCAGAGCGAGGTATGTAGGCGGTGCTACAGAGT
TCTTGAAGTGGTGGCCTAACTACGGCTACACTAGAAGAACAGTATTTGGTATCTGCGCTCTGCTGAAGCC
AGTTACCTTCGGAAAAAGAGTTGGTAGCTCTTGATCCGGCAAACAAACCACCGCTGGTAGCGGTGGTTTT
TTTGTTTGCAAGCAGCAGATTACGCGCAGAAAAAAAGGATCTCAAGAAGATCCTTTGATCTTTTCTACGG
GGTCTGACGCTCAGTGGAACGAAAACTCACGTTAAGGGATTTTGGTCATGAGATTATCAAAAAGGATCTT
CACCTAGATCCTTTTAAATTAAAAATGAAGTTTTAAATCAATCTAAAGTATATATGAGTAAACTTGGTCT
GACAGTTACCAATGCTTAATCAGTGAGGCACCTATCTCAGCGATCTGTCTATTTCGTTCATCCATAGTTG
CCTGACTCCCCGTCGTGTAGATAACTACGATACGGGAGGGCTTACCATCTGGCCCCAGTGCTGCAATGAT
ACCGCGAGACCCACGCTCACCGGCTCCAGATTTATCAGCAATAAACCAGCCAGCCGGAAGGGCCGAGCGC
AGAAGTGGTCCTGCAACTTTATCCGCCTCCATCCAGTCTATTAATTGTTGCCGGGAAGCTAGAGTAAGTA
GTTCGCCAGTTAATAGTTTGCGCAACGTTGTTGCCATTGCTACAGGCATCGTGGTGTCACGCTCGTCGTT
TGGTATGGCTTCATTCAGCTCCGGTTCCCAACGATCAAGGCGAGTTACATGATCCCCCATGTTGTGCAAA
AAAGCGGTTAGCTCCTTCGGTCCTCCGATCGTTGTCAGAAGTAAGTTGGCCGCAGTGTTATCACTCATGG
TTATGGCAGCACTGCATAATTCTCTTACTGTCATGCCATCCGTAAGATGCTTTTCTGTGACTGGTGAGTA
CTCAACCAAGTCATTCTGAGAATAGTGTATGCGGCGACCGAGTTGCTCTTGCCCGGCGTCAATACGGGAT
AATACCGCGCCACATAGCAGAACTTTAAAAGTGCTCATCATTGGAAAACGTTCTTCGGGGCGAAAACTCT
CAAGGATCTTACCGCTGTTGAGATCCAGTTCGATGTAACCCACTCGTGCACCCAACTGATCTTCAGCATC
TTTTACTTTCACCAGCGTTTCTGGGTGAGCAAAAACAGGAAGGCAAAATGCCGCAAAAAAGGGAATAAGG
GCGACACGGAAATGTTGAATACTCATACTCTTCCTTTTTCAATATTATTGAAGCATTTATCAGGGTTATT
GTCTCATGAGCGGATACATATTTGAATGTATTTAGAAAAATAAACAAATAGGGGTTCCGCGCACATTTCC
CCGAAAAGTGCCACCTGACGTCGACGGATCGGGAGATCTCCCGATCCCCTATGGTGCACTCTCAGTACAA
TCTGCTCTGATGCCGCATAGTTAAGCCAGTATCTGCTCCCTGCTTGTGTGTTGGAGGTCGCTGAGTAGTG
CGCGAGCAAAATTTAAGCTACAACAAGGCAAGGCTTGACCGACAATTGCATGAAGAATCTGCTTAGGGTT
AGGCGTTTTGCGCTGCTTCGCGATGTACGGGCCAGATATACGCGTT
Features (pLannotate 1.2.2; 21 found; start..end, strand, type, name):
      1..380     +  enhancer       CMV enhancer: human cytomegalovirus immediate early enhancer
    381..584     +  promoter       CMV promoter: human cytomegalovirus (CMV) immediate early promoter
    580..613     +  LTR            5' LTR (truncated) (fragment): truncated 5' long terminal repeat (LTR) from HIV-1
    629..647     +  promoter       T7 promoter: promoter for bacteriophage T7 RNA polymerase
    689..3103    +  CDS            ACE2: ACE2_HUMAN - Experimental evidence at protein level: Swiss-Prot protein existence level 1. [Isoform 2]: (Microbial infection) Non-functional as a receptor for human coronavirus SARS-CoV-2. From Homo sapiens (Human).
   3104..3574    +  CDS            Nluc (fragment): NanoLuc® luciferase human codon-optimized
   3622..3846    +  polyA_signal   bGH poly(A) signal: bovine growth hormone polyadenylation signal
   3850..3871    +  promoter       SV40 promoter (fragment): SV40 enhancer and early promoter
   3892..4320    +  rep_origin     f1 ori (sequence partly withheld): f1 bacteriophage origin of replication; arrow indicates direction of (+) strand synthesis
   4334..4663    +  promoter       SV40 promoter: SV40 enhancer and early promoter
   4730..5522    +  CDS            NeoR/KanR: aminoglycoside phosphotransferase from Tn5; aph(3')-II (or nptII); confers resistance to neomycin, kanamycin, and G418 (Geneticin®)
   5543..5701    +  CDS            ble (fragment): BLE_KLEPN - Experimental evidence at protein level: Swiss-Prot protein existence level 1. Binding protein with a strong affinity to the bleomycin family of antibiotics. Binds to CL990; an antimitotic-antibiotic compound. From Klebsiella pneumoniae.
   5696..5817    +  polyA_signal   SV40 poly(A) signal: SV40 polyadenylation signal
   5890..5906    -  protein_bind   lac operator: The lac repressor binds to the lac operator to inhibit transcription in E. coli. This inhibition can be relieved by adding lactose or isopropyl-β-D-thiogalactopyranoside (IPTG). lac repressor encoded by lacI
   5914..5944    -  promoter       lac promoter: promoter for the E. coli lac operon
   5959..5980    -  protein_bind   CAP binding site: CAP binding activates transcription in the presence of cAMP. E. coli catabolite activator protein
   5993..6085    -  CDS            lacI (fragment): lac repressor; lacI; The lac repressor binds to the lac operator to inhibit transcription in E. coli. This inhibition can be relieved by adding lactose or isopropyl-β-D-thiogalactopyranoside (IPTG).
   6268..6856    -  rep_origin     ori: high-copy-number ColE1/pMB1/pBR322/pUC origin of replication
   7027..7887    -  CDS            AmpR: β-lactamase; bla; confers resistance to ampicillin, carbenicillin, and related antibiotics
   7888..7992    -  promoter       AmpR promoter: bla
   8051..8103    -  misc_feature   bom (fragment): basis of mobility region from pBR322
