[The description below was written by a language model from this plasmid's Addgene catalogue record and pLannotate feature annotations shown in this document.]
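Description:
pcDNA3.1-hACE2-LgBiT is an 8,257 bp mammalian expression plasmid built on the pcDNA3.1 backbone. It expresses the human ACE2 receptor fused to the LgBiT tag. In bacteria it is maintained at high copy through a ColE1/pUC-type origin and selected with ampicillin via the β-lactamase gene. An f1 origin is also present. For mammalian cells, the backbone carries an SV40 early promoter driving NeoR/KanR, followed by an SV40 polyadenylation signal, so stably transfected cells can be selected with G418.

The expression cassette uses the human cytomegalovirus immediate early enhancer and promoter, with a T7 promoter just upstream of the insert. The ACE2 coding sequence runs directly into a partial NanoLuc annotation of about 470 bp. This matches LgBiT, the large fragment of split NanoLuc, placed at the carboxy terminus of the receptor, and the cassette ends with the bovine growth hormone polyadenylation signal. LgBiT has little luciferase activity alone and gives luminescence only when it pairs with the small complementary NanoLuc peptide. The ACE2 fusion can therefore serve as one half of a complementation reporter. The record does not describe the assay design, but the associated publication concerns SARS-CoV-2 spike proteins and cell entry, which fits with using the tagged receptor in target cells for entry or fusion measurements.

Several short annotated fragments (HIV-1 LTR, ble, lacI, bom and a partial SV40 promoter) are probably backbone remnants or annotation matches rather than functional elements.
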