Addgene plasmid #215837: pcDNA3.1-hACE2-LgBiT
Purpose: Expresses hACE2 receptor with LgBiT tag in mammalian cells
Depositing lab: Thomas Gallagher. Depositing organization: Loyola University Chicago Health Sciences Campus. Publication: Dynamics of SARS-CoV-2 Spike Proteins in Cell Entry: Control Elements in the Amino-Terminal Domains. Qing E, Kicmal T, Kumar B, Hawkins GM, Timm E, Perlman S, Gallagher T. mBio. 2021 Aug 31;12(4):e0159021. doi: 10.1128/mBio.01590-21. Epub 2021 Aug 3. PubMed 34340537.
Backbone
  Vector backbone: pcDNA3.1
  Backbone size w/o insert (bp): 5368
  Total vector size (bp): 8257
  Vector type: Mammalian Expression
Growth in bacteria
  Bacterial resistance: Ampicillin, 100 μg/mL
  Growth temperature: 37°C
  Growth strain: DH5alpha
  Copy number: High Copy
Gene/Insert
  Gene/Insert name: hACE2-LgBiT
  Insert size (bp): 2889
  Entrez Gene: ACE2 (a.k.a. ACEH)
Terms and licenses: Academic/Nonprofit Terms; Industry Terms: Not Available to Industry
How to cite: pcDNA3.1-hACE2-LgBiT was a gift from Thomas Gallagher (Addgene plasmid # 215837 ; http://n2t.net/addgene:215837 ; RRID:Addgene_215837)
